Addgene plasmid #18219: T4 Lysozyme M6L WT*
Depositing lab: Brian Matthews. Depositing organization: University of Oregon.
Backbone
  Vector backbone: pHS1403
  Backbone size w/o insert (bp): 5000
  Vector type: Bacterial Expression
Growth in bacteria
  Bacterial resistance: Ampicillin, 100 μg/mL
  Growth temperature: 37°C
  Growth strain: DH5alpha
  Copy number: High Copy
Gene/Insert
  Gene/Insert name: T4 Lysozyme (alt name: AOM6L)
  Species: Bacteriophage T4
  Insert size (bp): 600
  Mutation: M6L WT*
  GenBank ID: NP_049736
  Entrez Gene: e (a.k.a. T4p123)
  Cloning method: Restriction Enzyme; 5′ cloning site BamHI (not destroyed); 3′ cloning site HindIII (not destroyed)
  Sequencing primers: 5′ na; 3′ GGCGTATCACGAGGCCC
Terms and licenses: Academic/Nonprofit Terms; Industry Terms: Not Available to Industry
Depositor comments: The BamHI site is 27 bp from the ATG and the HindIII site is 115 bp from the stop.
How to cite: T4 Lysozyme M6L WT* was a gift from Brian Matthews (Addgene plasmid # 18219 ; http://n2t.net/addgene:18219 ; RRID:Addgene_18219)
