[The description below was written by a language model from this plasmid's Addgene catalogue record.]
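Description:
T4 Lysozyme M6L WT* is a bacterial expression plasmid built on the pHS1403 backbone (about 5 kb without the insert), carrying a roughly 600 bp insert that encodes a variant of bacteriophage T4 lysozyme, the product of the phage e gene. It is maintained as a high-copy plasmid in E. coli under ampicillin selection. The record does not state the origin of replication, the promoter driving expression or any induction system, and no feature table is provided, so these elements cannot be described from the available information. No tags or fusion partners are listed.

The insert sits between BamHI and HindIII sites, both of which were preserved during cloning. According to the depositor's notes, the BamHI site lies 27 bp from the start codon and the HindIII site 115 bp from the stop codon, so the coding region is flanked by short untranslated stretches and can be excised or exchanged as a cassette. The recorded mutation is M6L in the WT* background, meaning methionine at position 6 is replaced by leucine. The record does not define WT*, but in the T4 lysozyme literature the term generally refers to the cysteine-free pseudo-wild-type protein used as a reference background for engineered substitutions.

The record does not spell out an intended application. A single-residue substitution in an expression vector of this kind is consistent with producing the mutant protein in bacteria for studies of how individual amino acid changes affect lysozyme structure, stability or folding.
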