>Addgene plasmid #18219 | T4 Lysozyme M6L WT* | addgene partial sequence | sequence record 24006 | 3primeUP
CGAAAAGCCCGCTCATTAGGCGGGCTCAGATCTGCTCATGTTTGACAGCTTATCATCGATAAGCTTCGGC
AATAAATTCTTGATATGTTTTCATATGTTTCCTTTAAATATTTTAATTAGTAATTGTCTATTCAAGTAAT
TGTGAATATACTATCACAATTCCAAGAGAAAGTAAACAGCTTTATAGATTTTTATACGCGTCCCAAGTGC
CAGTTCTAAACGTTGTAATGACTCGTTTTGCGCGATTAGGTGTTTGATTATACCATCTACTTTTAGCTAA
GTTAACTGCTGCTTCATCCCAGCGTTTTTGTTGAAGCATACGTAAAGAGTTAGTAAATCCTGCCACACCG
GTTTCTCCCATTTGGAAAACCATATTAATCAATGCAGCGCGACGAACCGCATCAAGAGAATCATAAACCG
GTTTTAATTTAGCATTTCTCAGAATTCCGCGAACAGCAGCATCAACATCCTGATTAAAGAGTTTTTCAGC
CTCATCTTTTGTAATTACACCATTAGTATTACGCCCAATAGCTTTATCTAATTCAGATTTAGCAGCATTA
AGTGATGGACTTTTTGTAAGCAAATGACCGATGCCAATAGTGTAATAGCCTTCTGTGTCTTTATAGATTT
TAAGTCTAAGACCTTCATCTATACGTAACAGTTCAAATATATTCATAATACCTCCTAAGCATCGATGGAT
CCTGTTTCCTGTGTGAAATTGTTATCCGCTCACAATTCCACACATTATACGAGCGATGATANTGTCACAG
GGGAGGGGAGTAGCTGACCTGTTCNGTGGAATGTATCGCTCCATTCACCATAACGAGCGAGATATG
